>Addgene plasmid #185619 | pJET-CMV-GFP-P2A-K0-P2A-mCherry | addgene full sequence | sequence record 364881 | Addgene NGS Result
AAATGAAGAAGACTTCAGAGCTTTTGTTAAAAATTATTTGGCAAAAATAATATAATTCGGCTGCAGGGGC
GGCCTCGTGATACGCCTATTTTTATAGGTTAATGTCATGATAATAATGGTTTCTTAGACGTCAGGTGGCA
CTTTTCGGGGAAATGTGCGCGGAACCCCTATTTGTTTATTTTTCTAAATACATTCAAATATGTATCCGCT
CATGAGACAATAACCCTGATAAATGCTTCAATAATATTGAAAAAGGAAGAGTATGAGTATTCAACATTTC
CGTGTCGCCCTTATTCCCTTTTTTGCGGCATTTTGCCTTCCTGTTTTTGCTCACCCAGAAACGCTGGTGA
AAGTAAAAGATGCTGAAGATCAGTTGGGTGCACGAGTGGGTTACATCGAACTGGATCTCAACAGCGGTAA
GATCCTTGAGAGTTTTCGCCCCGAAGAACGTTTTCCAATGATGAGCACTTTTAAAGTTCTGCTATGTGGC
GCGGTATTATCCCGTATTGACGCCGGGCAAGAGCAACTCGGTCGCCGCATACACTATTCTCAGAATGACT
TGGTTGAGTACTCACCAGTCACAGAAAAGCATCTTACGGATGGCATGACAGTAAGAGAATTATGCAGTGC
TGCCATAACCATGAGTGATAACACTGCGGCCAACTTACTTCTGACAACGATCGGAGGACCGAAGGAGCTA
ACCGCTTTTTTGCACAACATGGGGGATCATGTAACTCGCCTTGATCGTTGGGAACCGGAGCTGAATGAAG
CCATACCAAACGACGAGCGTGACACCACGATGCCTGTAGCAATGGCAACAACGTTGCGCAAACTATTAAC
TGGCGAACTACTTACTCTAGCTTCCCGGCAACAATTAATAGACTGGATGGAGGCGGATAAAGTTGCAGGA
CCACTTCTGCGCTCGGCCCTTCCGGCTGGCTGGTTTATTGCTGATAAATCTGGAGCCGGTGAGCGTGGGT
CTCGCGGTATCATTGCAGCACTGGGGCCAGATGGTAAGCCCTCCCGTATCGTAGTTATCTACACGACGGG
GAGTCAGGCAACTATGGATGAACGAAATAGACAGATCGCTGAGATAGGTGCCTCACTGATTAAGCATTGG
TAACTGTCAGACCAAGTTTACTCATATATACTTTAGATTGATTTAAAACTTCATTTTTAATTTAAAAGGA
TCTAGGTGAAGATCCTTTTTGATAATCTCATGACCAAAATCCCTTAACGTGAGTTTTCGTTCCACTGAGC
GTCAGACCCCGTAGAAAAGATCAAAGGATCTTCTTGAGATCCTTTTTTTCTGCGCGTAATCTGCTGCTTG
CAAACAAAAAAACCACCGCTACCAGCGGTGGTTTGTTTGCCGGATCAAGAGCTACCAACTCTTTTTCCGA
AGGTAACTGGCTTCAGCAGAGCGCAGATACCAAATACTGTTCTTCTAGTGTAGCCGTAGTTAGGCCACCA
CTTCAAGAACTCTGTAGCACCGCCTACATACCTCGCTCTGCTAATCCTGTTACCAGTGGCTGCTGCCAGT
GGCGATAAGTCGTGTCTTACCGGGTTGGACTCAAGACGATAGTTACCGGATAAGGCGCAGCGGTCGGGCT
GAACGGGGGGTTCGTGCACACAGCCCAGCTTGGAGCGAACGACCTACACCGAACTGAGATACCTACAGCG
TGAGCTATGAGAAAGCGCCACGCTTCCCGAAGGGAGAAAGGCGGACAGGTATCCGGTAAGCGGCAGGGTC
GGAACAGGAGAGCGCACGAGGGAGCTTCCAGGGGGAAACGCCTGGTATCTTTATAGTCCTGTCGGGTTTC
GCCACCTCTGACTTGAGCGTCGATTTTTGTGATGCTCGTCAGGGGGGCGGAGCCTATGGAAAAACGCCAG
CAACGCGGCCTTTTTACGGTTCCTGGCCTTTTGCTGGCCTTTTGCTCACATGTTCTTTCCTGCGTTATCC
CCTGATTCTGTGGATAACCGTATTACCGCCTTTGAGTGAGCTGATACCGCTCGCCGCAGCCGAACGACCG
AGCGCAGCGAGTCAGTGAGCGAGGAAGCGGAAGAGCGCCCAATACGCAAACCGCCTCTCCCCGCGCGTTG
GCCGATTCATTAATGCAGCTGGCACGACAGGTTTCCCGACTGGAAAGCAATTGGCAGTGAGCGCAACGCA
ATTAATGTGAGTTAGCTCACTCATTAGGCACCCCAGGCTTTACACTTTATGCTTCCGGCTCGTATAATGT
GTGGAATTATGAGCGGATAATAATTTCACACAGGAGGTTTAAACTTTAAACATGTCAAAAGAGACGTCTT
TTGTTAAGAATGCTGAGGAACTTGCAAAGCAAAAAATGGATGCTATTAACCCTGAACTTTCTTCAAAATT
TAAATTTTTAATAAAATTCCTGTCTCAGTTTCCTGAAGCTTGCTCTAAACCTCGTTCAAAAAAAATGCAG
AATAAAGTTGGTCAAGAGGAACATATTGAATATTTAGCTCGTAGTTTTCATGAGAGTCGATTGCCAAGAA
AACCCACGCCACCTACAACGGTTCCTGATGAGGTGGTTAGCATAGTTCTTAATATAAGTTTTAATATACA
GCCTGAAAATCTTGAGAGAATAAAAGAAGAACATCGATTTTCCATGGCAGCTGAGAATATTGTAGGAGAT
CTTCTAGAAAGATATTGGGGGGTACAGTGCAGGGGAAAGAATAGTAGACATAATAGCAACAGACATACAA
ACTAAAGAATTACAAAAACAAATTACAAAAATTCAAAATTTTATCGATAAGCTTGGGAGTTCCGCGTTAC
ATAACTTACGGTAAATGGCCCGCCTGGCTGACCGCCCAACGACCCCCGCCCATTGACGTCAATAATGACG
TATGTTCCCATAGTAACGCCAATAGGGACTTTCCATTGACGTCAATGGGTGGAGTATTTACGGTAAACTG
CCCACTTGGCAGTACATCAAGTGTATCATATGCCAAGTACGCCCCCTATTGACGTCAATGACGGTAAATG
GCCCGCCTGGCATTATGCCCAGTACATGACCTTATGGGACTTTCCTACTTGGCAGTACATCTACGTATTA
GTCATCGCTATTACCATGGTGATGCGGTTTTGGCAGTACATCAATGGGCGTGGATAGCGGTTTGACTCAC
GGGGATTTCCAAGTCTCCACCCCATTGACGTCAATGGGAGTTTGTTTTGGCACCAAAATCAACGGGACTT
TCCAAAATGTCGTAACAACTCCGCCCCATTGACGCAAATGGGCGGTAGGCGTGTACGGTGGGAGGTCTAT
ATAAGCAGAGCTCGTTTAGTGAACCGTCAGATCGCCTGGAGACGCCATCCACGCTGTTTTGACCTCCATA
GAAGACACCGACTCTAGCTAGAGGATCCCCCGGGCTGCAGGAATTCGGCGCGCCACGCGTACCGATAGCT
TCGAATTCTGCAGTCGACATGGTGAGCAAGGGCGAGGAGCTGTTCACCGGGGTGGTGCCCATCCTGGTCG
AGCTGGACGGCGACGTAAACGGCCACAAGTTCAGCGTGTCCGGCGAGGGCGAGGGCGATGCCACCTACGG
CAAGCTGACCCTGAAGTTCATCTGCACCACCGGCAAGCTGCCCGTGCCCTGGCCCACCCTCGTGACCACC
CTGACCTACGGCGTGCAGTGCTTCAGCCGCTACCCCGACCACATGAAGCAGCACGACTTCTTCAAGTCCG
CCATGCCCGAAGGCTACGTCCAGGAGCGCACCATCTTCTTCAAGGACGACGGCAACTACAAGACCCGCGC
CGAGGTGAAGTTCGAGGGCGACACCCTGGTGAACCGCATCGAGCTGAAGGGCATCGACTTCAAGGAGGAC
GGCAACATCCTGGGGCACAAGCTGGAGTACAACTACAACAGCCACAACGTCTATATCATGGCCGACAAGC
AGAAGAACGGCATCAAGGTGAACTTCAAGATCCGCCACAACATCGAGGACGGCAGCGTGCAGCTCGCCGA
CCACTACCAGCAGAACACCCCCATCGGCGACGGCCCCGTGCTGCTGCCCGACAACCACTACCTGAGCACC
CAGTCCGCCCTGAGCAAAGACCCCAACGAGAAGCGCGATCACATGGTCCTTAAGGAGTTCGTGACCGCCG
CCGGGATCACTCTCGGCATGGACGAGCTGTACAAGTCCGGAGGCAGCGGCGCCACCAACTTTTCCCTGCT
CAAGCAGGCCGGCGACGTGGAAGAGAATCCCGGCCCCGGTACTGACTACAAAGACCATGACGGTGATTAT
AAAGATCATGACATCGATTACAAGGATGACGATGACAAGGCCGGATCTCCTGGTCCGACCCCCAGTGGCA
CTAACGTGGGATCCTCA
[105 nt withheld, positions 4358-4462]
GGATCAGGGCGCTCTCCCAGCAAAGCAGTGGCCGCCCGGGCGGCGGGATCCACTGTCCGGCAGAGGAAAA
ATGCCAGCTGTGGGACAAGGAGTGCAGGCCGCACAACCTCGGCAGGCACCGGGGGGATGTGGCGATTCTA
CACAGAAGATTCACCTGGGCTCAAAGTTGGCCCTAGGTCGACCGCCATGGCGACCCCCGGGGGATCCGGT
ACCGGAAGCGGAGCTACTAACTTCAGCCTGCTGAAGCAGGCTGGAGACGTGGAGGAGAACCCTGGACCTC
TCGAGGTGAGCAAGGGCGAGGAGGATAACATGGCCATCATCAAGGAGTTCATGCGCTTCAAGGTGCACAT
GGAGGGCTCCGTGAACGGCCACGAGTTCGAGATCGAGGGCGAGGGCGAGGGCCGCCCCTACGAGGGCACC
CAGACCGCCAAGCTGAAGGTGACCAAGGGTGGCCCCCTGCCCTTCGCCTGGGACATCCTGTCCCCTCAGT
TCATGTACGGCTCCAAGGCCTACGTGAAGCACCCCGCCGACATCCCCGACTACTTGAAGCTGTCCTTCCC
CGAGGGCTTCAAGTGGGAGCGCGTGATGAACTTCGAGGACGGCGGCGTGGTGACCGTGACCCAGGACTCC
TCCCTGCAGGACGGCGAGTTCATCTACAAGGTGAAGCTGCGCGGCACCAACTTCCCCTCCGACGGCCCCG
TAATGCAGAAGAAGACCATGGGCTGGGAGGCCTCCTCCGAGCGGATGTACCCCGAGGACGGCGCCCTGAA
GGGCGAGATCAAGCAGAGGCTGAAGCTGAAGGACGGCGGCCACTACGACGCTGAGGTCAAGACCACCTAC
AAGGCCAAGAAGCCCGTGCAGCTGCCCGGCGCCTACAACGTCAACATCAAGTTGGACATCACCTCCCACA
ACGAGGACTACACCATCGTGGAACAGTACGAACGCGCCGAGGGCCGCCACTCCACCGGCGGCATGGACGA
GCTGTACAAGTAAACTGGATCCACCGGATCTAGATAACTGATCATAATCAGCCATACCACATTTGTAGAG
GTTTTACTTGCTTTAAAAAACCTCCCACACCTCCCCCTGAACCTGAAACATAAAATGAATGCAATTGTTG
TTGTTAACTTGTTTATTGCAGCTTATAATGGTTACAAATAAAGCAATAGCATCACAAATTTCACAAATAA
AGCATTTTTTTCACTGCATTCTAGTTGTGGTTTGTCCAAACTCATCAATGTATCTTACTCGAGTCTAGAC
AGCGCTCACCGGTCGTTAACATTAAGCTAGCCTAGTGCCATCTTGCTGAAAAACTCGAGCCATCCGGAAG
ATCTGGCGGCCGCTCTCCCTATAGTGAGTCGTATTACGCCGGATGGATATGGTGTTCAGGCACAAGTGTT
AAAGCAGTTGATTTTATTCACTATGATGAAAAAAACAATGAATGGAACCTGCTCCAAGTTAAAAATAGAG
ATAATACCGAAAACTCATCGAGTAGTAAGATTAGAGATAATACAACAATAAAAAAATGGTTTAGAACTTA
CTCACAGCGTGATGCTACTAATTGGGACAATTTTCCAGATGAAGTATCATCTAAGAATTT
Features (pLannotate 1.2.2; 21 found; start..end, strand, type, name):
    158..262     +  promoter       AmpR promoter: bla
    263..1123    +  CDS            AmpR: β-lactamase; bla; confers resistance to ampicillin, carbenicillin, and related antibiotics
   1294..1882    +  rep_origin     ori: high-copy-number ColE1/pMB1/pBR322/pUC origin of replication
   2065..2148    +  CDS            lacI (fragment): lac repressor; lacI; The lac repressor binds to the lac operator to inhibit transcription in E. coli. This inhibition can be relieved by adding lactose or isopropyl-β-D-thiogalactopyranoside (IPTG).
   2173..2194    +  protein_bind   CAP binding site: CAP binding activates transcription in the presence of cAMP. E. coli catabolite activator protein
   2209..2239    +  promoter       lac UV5 promoter: E. coli lac promoter with an "up" mutation
   2292..2675    +  CDS            eco47IR (fragment): T2E7_ECOLX - Protein predicted: Swiss-Prot protein existence level 4. Recognizes the double-stranded sequence GGWCC and cleaves after G-1. From Escherichia coli.
   2674..2772    +  misc_feature   cPPT/CTS (fragment): central polypurine tract and central termination sequence of HIV-1
   2795..3098    +  enhancer       CMV enhancer: human cytomegalovirus immediate early enhancer
   3099..3302    +  promoter       CMV promoter: human cytomegalovirus (CMV) immediate early promoter
   3378..3407    +  misc_feature   MCS (fragment): pBluescript multiple cloning site
   3427..3448    +  misc_feature   MCS (fragment): multiple cloning site
   3449..4165    +  CDS            EGFP: EGFP is a basic (constitutively fluorescent) green fluorescent protein published in 1996, derived from Aequorea victoria. It is reported to be a rapidly-maturing weak dimer with moderate acid sensitivity.
   4244..4309    +  CDS            3xFLAG: three tandem FLAG® epitope tags, followed by an enterokinase cleavage site
   4319..4357    +  CDS            Sec61β (fragment): human Sec61β subunit of the translocon in the endoplasmic reticulum; SEC61B
   4358..4462    +  CDS            VIL1 (fragment) (sequence withheld): VILI_CHICK - Also known as VIL. Experimental evidence at protein level: Swiss-Prot protein existence level 1. Epithelial cell-specific Ca(2+)-regulated actin-modifying protein that modulates the reorganization of microvillar actin filaments. Plays a role in the actin nucleation, actin filament bundle assembly, actin filament capping and severing. Binds phosphatidylinositol 4,5-bisphosphate (PIP2) and lysophosphatidic acid (LPA); binds LPA with higher affinity than PIP2. Binding to LPA increases its phosphorylation by SRC and inhibits all actin-modifying activities. Binding to PIP2 inhibits act
   4466..4636    +  CDS            Sec61β (fragment): human Sec61β subunit of the translocon in the endoplasmic reticulum; SEC61B
   4747..5454    +  CDS            mCherry: monomeric derivative of DsRed fluorescent protein (Shaner et al., 2004) mammalian codon-optimized
   5481..5565    +  CDS            large T antigen (fragment): large T antigen from SV40 (simian virus 40)
   5588..5709    +  polyA_signal   SV40 poly(A) signal: SV40 polyadenylation signal
   5810..5828    -  promoter       T7 promoter: promoter for bacteriophage T7 RNA polymerase
