[The description below was written by a language model from this plasmid's Addgene catalogue record and pLannotate feature annotations shown in this document.]
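Description:
pJET-CMV-GFP-P2A-K0-P2A-mCherry is a mammalian expression plasmid of about 6.1 kb built in the pJET1.2 cloning backbone. It serves as the "empty" (K0) version of a dual-fluorescence ribosomal stalling reporter. In E. coli it is propagated as a high-copy plasmid through a ColE1/pUC-type origin and selected with ampicillin via the bla gene. Backbone remnants typical of pJET1.2 are annotated: a lac UV5 promoter, a fragment of the eco47IR lethal gene that is interrupted by the insert, and a T7 promoter. The roughly 3.1 kb reporter cassette was cloned between XhoI and XbaI sites and is recorded as derived in part from an earlier reporter plasmid. A short cPPT/CTS fragment just upstream of the cassette appears to have been carried over from a previous vector context.

The cassette is driven by the CMV immediate-early enhancer and promoter and terminated by an SV40 polyadenylation signal. The annotated coding features all lie on the same strand. They comprise EGFP, then a linker region containing a 3xFLAG tag and fragments annotated as Sec61β and villin, then mCherry. The P2A sequences named in the plasmid title are not individually annotated, but would lie in the unannotated gaps flanking this linker. These 2A sites let EGFP, the test segment and mCherry be released as separate polypeptides from one translation event. In such a design, the mCherry-to-GFP ratio reports how many ribosomes that translated GFP also read through the intervening sequence. With no stalling sequence inserted, K0 presumably provides the baseline ratio against which variants carrying candidate stall-inducing sequences are compared.
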