Addgene plasmid #185619: pJET-CMV-GFP-P2A-K0-P2A-mCherry
Purpose: Ribosomal stalling reporter: empty
Depositing lab: Sabine Fuchs. Depositing organization: University Medical Centre Utrecht. Publication: Isoleucine-to-valine substitutions support cellular physiology during isoleucine deprivation. Kok G, Schene IF, Ilcken EF, Alcaraz PS, Mendes MI, Smith DEC, Salomons G, Shehata S, Jans JJM, Maroofian R, Hoek TA, van Es RM, Rehmann H, Nieuwenhuis EES, Vos HR, Fuchs SA. Nucleic Acids Res. 2025 Jan 7;53(1):gkae1184. doi: 10.1093/nar/gkae1184. PubMed 39657787.
Backbone
  Vector backbone: pJET1.2
  Backbone manufacturer: Thermo Scientific
  Backbone size w/o insert (bp): 3000
  Total vector size (bp): 6063
  Vector type: Mammalian Expression
Growth in bacteria
  Bacterial resistance: Ampicillin, 100 μg/mL
  Growth temperature: 37°C
  Growth strain: DH5alpha
  Copy number: High Copy
Gene/Insert
  Gene/Insert name: GFP-empty-mCherry
  Species: H. sapiens (human)
  Insert size (bp): 3100
  Promoter: CMV
  Cloning method: Restriction Enzyme; 5′ cloning site XhoI (not destroyed); 3′ cloning site XbaI (not destroyed)
  Sequencing primers: 5′ cgactcactatagggagagcggc; 3′ aagaacatcgattttccatggcag
Resource information
  A portion of this plasmid was derived from a plasmid made by: Based on: Addgene #105686
Terms and licenses: Academic/Nonprofit Terms; Industry Terms: Not Available to Industry
How to cite: pJET-CMV-GFP-P2A-K0-P2A-mCherry was a gift from Sabine Fuchs (Addgene plasmid # 185619 ; http://n2t.net/addgene:185619 ; RRID:Addgene_185619)
